Addgene plasmid #69296: pYPQ144
Purpose: (Empty Backbone) Golden Gate recipient and Gateway entry vector; assembly of 4 gRNAs
Depositing lab: Yiping Qi. Depositing organization: East Carolina University. Publication: A CRISPR/Cas9 toolbox for multiplexed plant genome editing and transcriptional regulation. Lowder LG, Paul JW, Baltes NJ, Voytas DF, Zhang Y, Zhang D, Tang X, Zheng X, Hsieh TF, Qi Y. Plant Physiol. 2015 Aug 21. pii: pp.00636.2015. 10.1104/pp.15.00636 PubMed 26297141.
Backbone
  Vector backbone: pYPQ104
  Vector type: CRISPR
Growth in bacteria
  Bacterial resistance: Spectinomycin, 50 μg/mL
  Growth temperature: 37°C
  Growth strain: DH5alpha
  Copy number: High Copy
Gene/Insert
  Gene/Insert name: None
Terms and licenses: Academic/Nonprofit Terms; Industry Terms: Not Available to Industry
Depositor comments: Please note that the Addgene verified sequence has minor differences compared to the depositor's reference sequence, however these differences should not affect plasmid function.
How to cite: pYPQ144 was a gift from Yiping Qi (Addgene plasmid # 69296 ; http://n2t.net/addgene:69296 ; RRID:Addgene_69296)
