[The description below was written by a language model from this plasmid's Addgene catalogue record and pLannotate feature annotations shown in this document.]
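Description:
pYPQ144 is an empty-backbone CRISPR cloning vector derived from pYPQ104 that serves two roles at once: it is a Golden Gate recipient for assembling four guide RNA expression cassettes into a single array, and it is a Gateway entry clone that can pass that array on to a destination vector. It belongs to a toolbox built for multiplexed plant genome editing and transcriptional regulation. The sequenced plasmid is small (3,347 nt), is maintained in E. coli at high copy from a ColE1/pUC-type origin, and is selected with spectinomycin through the aadA (SmR) aminoglycoside adenylyltransferase gene. That gene is flanked by a gentamicin-resistance fragment and a partial class 1 integron Pc promoter, which are presumably remnants of the marker's source cassette.

No gene or gRNA is carried as deposited. The cloning region is bounded by Gateway recombination sites: an attL2 site on one side and, on the other, a site annotated as overlapping an attB5 core and an attL1 fragment, which may indicate an attL5-type MultiSite Gateway site, although the record does not say so explicitly. Between these sites lies a pBluescript-derived lacZα stuffer with its CAP binding site, lac promoter and operator, a partial multiple cloning site, and T3 and T7 promoters. This cassette is presumably displaced when the gRNA units are inserted by Golden Gate assembly, which would allow blue/white screening, though the Type IIS sites themselves are not annotated. rrnB T1 and T2 terminators lie outside the att sites to insulate the cassette from backbone transcription. After assembly, an LR reaction would move the four-gRNA array, alongside a Cas9 entry clone, into a plant expression vector. The verified sequence differs slightly from the depositor's reference, reportedly without functional effect.
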