Features (pLannotate 1.2.2; 21 found; start..end, strand, type, name):
     22..40      +  promoter       T7 promoter: promoter for bacteriophage T7 RNA polymerase
     57..75      +  promoter       T7 promoter: promoter for bacteriophage T7 RNA polymerase
     93..192     +  protein_bind   attL2: mutant version of attL; recombination site for the Gateway® LR reaction LR Clonase™
    257..278     +  protein_bind   CAP binding site: CAP binding activates transcription in the presence of cAMP. E. coli catabolite activator protein
    293..323     +  promoter       lac promoter: promoter for the E. coli lac operon
    331..347     +  protein_bind   lac operator: The lac repressor binds to the lac operator to inhibit transcription in E. coli. This inhibition can be relieved by adding lactose or isopropyl-β-D-thiogalactopyranoside (IPTG). lac repressor encoded by lacI
    392..410     +  promoter       T3 promoter: promoter for bacteriophage T3 RNA polymerase
    426..449     +  misc_feature   MCS (fragment): pBluescript multiple cloning site
    458..476     -  promoter       T7 promoter: promoter for bacteriophage T7 RNA polymerase
    484..639     +  CDS            lacZα (fragment): LacZα fragment of β-galactosidase; lacZ fragment
    644..662     +  rep_origin     f1 ori (fragment): f1 bacteriophage origin of replication; arrow indicates direction of (+) strand synthesis
    720..740     -  protein_bind   attB5: mutant version of attB; core recombination site for the Gateway® BP reaction BP Clonase™
    731..814     -  protein_bind   attL1 (fragment): mutant version of attL; recombination site for the Gateway® LR reaction LR Clonase™
    830..866     +  CDS            lacZα (fragment): LacZα fragment of β-galactosidase; lacZ fragment
    913..956     -  terminator     rrnB T1 terminator: Escherichia coli rrnB; transcription terminator T1 from the E. coli rrnB gene
   1088..1115    +  terminator     rrnB T2 terminator: transcription terminator T2 from the E. coli rrnB gene
   1170..1262    -  CDS            lacI (fragment): lac repressor; lacI; The lac repressor binds to the lac operator to inhibit transcription in E. coli. This inhibition can be relieved by adding lactose or isopropyl-β-D-thiogalactopyranoside (IPTG).
   1445..2033    -  rep_origin     ori: high-copy-number ColE1/pMB1/pBR322/pUC origin of replication
   2126..2917    -  CDS            SmR: aminoglycoside adenylyltransferase (Murphy, 1985); aadA; confers resistance to spectinomycin and streptomycin
   2924..2980    -  CDS            GmR (fragment): gentamycin acetyltransferase; aacC1; confers resistance to gentamycin
   3156..3179    -  promoter       Pc promoter (fragment): intI1 (promoter lies within the coding sequence); class 1 integron promoter
>Addgene plasmid #69296 | pYPQ144 | addgene full sequence | sequence record 405609 | Addgene NGS Result
CAGGAAACAGCTATGACCATGTAATACGACTCACTATAGGGGATGCTATGACCATGTAATACGACTCACT
ATAGGGGATATCAGCTGGATGGCAAATAATGATTTTATTTTGACTGATAGTGACCTGTTCGTTGCAACAA
ATTGATGAGCAATTATTTTTTATAATGCCAACTTTGTACAAGAAAGCTGGGTCGAATTCGCCCTTACTAG
TAACAAGAGACCACCGGTGGAAAGCGGGCAGTGAGCGCAACGCAATTAATGTGAGTTAGCTCACTCATTA
GGCACCCCAGGCTTTACACTTTATGCTTCCGGCTCGTATGTTGTGTGGAATTGTGAGCGGATAACAATTT
CACACAGGAAACAGCTATGACCATGATTACGCCAAGCGCGCAATTAACCCTCACTAAAGGGAACAAAAGC
TGGAGGACCTCGAGGGGGGGCCCGGTACCCAATTCGCCCTATAGTGAGTCGTATTACGCGCGCTCACTGG
CCGTCGTTTTACAACGTCGTGACTGGGAAAACCCTGGCGTTACCCAACTTAATCGCCTTGCAGCACATCC
CCCTTTCGCCAGCTGGCGTAATAGCGAAGAGGCCCGCACCGATCGCCCTTCCCAACAGTTGCGCAGCCTG
AATGGCGAATGGGACGCGCCCTGTAGCGGCGCCGGTCTCGATAGCCACCACTTGGGGATCCTGCGTTATC
TAGAGGGAACGCCATGGGGCAACTTTTGTATACAAAGTTGGCATTATAAAAAAGCATTGCTCATCAATTT
GTTGCAACGAACAGGTCACTATCAGTCAAAATAAAATCATTATTGGGCCCGAGCTTAAGACTGGCCGTCG
TTTTACAACGTCGTGACTGGGAAAACATCCATGCAAGCGTTAACGCGAGAGTAGGGAACTGCCAGGCATC
AAATAAAACGAAAGGCTCAGTCGGAAGACTGGGCCTTTCGTTTTATCTGTTGTTTGTCGGTGAACGCTCT
CCTGAGTAGGACAAATCCGCCGGGAGCGGATTTGAACGTTGTGAAGCAACGGCCCGGAGGGTGGCGGGCA
GGACGCCCGCCATAAACTGCCAGGCATCAAACTAAGCAGAAGGCCATCCTGACGGATGGCCTTTTTGCGT
TTCTACAAACTCTTCCTGGCTCGCGGTACGCGTATTAATTGCGTTGCGCTCACTGCCCGCTTTCCAGTCG
GGAAACCTGTCGTGCCAGCTGCATTAATGAATCGGCCAACGCGCGGGGAGAGGCGGTTTGCGTATTGGGC
GCTCTTCCGCTTCCTCGCTCACTGACTCGCTGCGCTCGGTCGTTCGGCTGCGGCGAGCGGTATCAGCTCA
CTCAAAGGCGGTAATACGGTTATCCACAGAATCAGGGGATAACGCAGGAAAGAACATGTGAGCAAAAGGC
CAGCAAAAGGCCAGGAACCGTAAAAAGGCCGCGTTGCTGGCGTTTTTCCATAGGCTCCGCCCCCCTGACG
AGCATCACAAAAATCGACGCTCAAGTCAGAGGTGGCGAAACCCGACAGGACTATAAAGATACCAGGCGTT
TCCCCCTGGAAGCTCCCTCGTGCGCTCTCCTGTTCCGACCCTGCCGCTTACCGGATACCTGTCCGCCTTT
CTCCCTTCGGGAAGCGTGGCGCTTTCTCATAGCTCACGCTGTAGGTATCTCAGTTCGGTGTAGGTCGTTC
GCTCCAAGCTGGGCTGTGTGCACGAACCCCCCGTTCAGCCCGACCGCTGCGCCTTATCCGGTAACTATCG
TCTTGAGTCCAACCCGGTAAGACACGACTTATCGCCACTGGCAGCAGCCACTGGTAACAGGATTAGCAGA
GCGAGGTATGTAGGCGGTGCTACAGAGTTCTTGAAGTGGTGGCCTAACTACGGCTACACTAGAAGAACAG
TATTTGGTATCTGCGCTCTGCTGAAGCCAGTTACCTTCGGAAAAAGAGTTGGTAGCTCTTGATCCGGCAA
ACAAACCACCGCTGGTAGCGGTGGTTTTTTTGTTTGCAAGCAGCAGATTACGCGCAGAAAAAAAGGATCT
CAAGAAGATCCTTTGATCTTTTCTACGGGGTCTGACGCTCAGTGGAACGACGCGTAACTCACGTTAAGGG
ATTTTGGTCATGGGTGGCTCGAGGGTTATTTGCCGACTACCTTGGTGATCTCGCCTTTCACGTAGTGGAC
AAATTCTTCCAACTGATCTGCGCGCGAGGCCAAGCGATCTTCTTCTTGTCCAAGATAAGCCTGTCTAGCT
TCAAGTATGACGGGCTGATACTGGGCCGGCAGGCGCTCCATTGCCCAGTCGGCAGCGACATCCTTCGGCG
CGATTTTGCCGGTTACTGCGCTGTACCAAATGCGGGACAACGTAAGCACTACATTTCGCTCATCGCCAGC
CCAGTCGGGCGGCGAGTTCCATAGCGTTAAGGTTTCATTTAGCGCCTCAAATAGATCCTGTTCAGGAACC
GGATCAAAGAGTTCCTCCGCCGCTGGACCTACCAAGGCAACGCTATGTTCTCTTGCTTTTGTCAGCAAGA
TAGCCAGATCAATGTCGATCGTGGCTGGCTCGAAGATACCTGCAAGAATGTCATTGCGCTGCCATTCTCC
AAATTGCAGTTCGCGCTTAGCTGGATAACGCCACGGAATGATGTCGTCGTGCACAACAATGGTGACTTCT
ACAGCGCGGAGAATCTCGCTCTCTCCAGGGGAAGCCGAAGTTTCCAAAAGGTCGTTGATCAAAGCTCGCC
GCGTTGTTTCATCAAGCCTTACGGTCACCGTAACCAGCAAATCAATATCACTGTGTGGCTTCAGGCCGCC
ATCCACTGCGGAGCCGTACAAATGTACGGCCAGCAACGTCGGTTCGAGATGGCGCTCGATGACGCCAACT
ACCTCTGATAGTTGAGTCGATACTTCGGCGATCACCGCTTCCCTCATAATGTTTAACTTTGTTTTAGGGC
GACTGCCCTGCTGCGTAACATCGTTGCTGCTCCATAACATCAAACATCGACCCACGGCGTAACGCGCTTG
CTGCTTGGATGCCCGAGGCATAGACTGTACCCCAAAAAAACAGTCATAACAAGCCATGAAAACCGCCACT
GCGCCGTTACCACCGCTGCGTTCGGTCAAGGTTCTGGACCAGTTGCGTGAGCGCATACGCTACTTGCATT
ACAGCTTACGAACCGAACAGGCTTATGTCCACTGGGTTCGTGCCTTCATCCGTTTCCACGGTGTGCGTCA
CCCGGCAACCTTGGGTAGCAGCGAAGTCGAGGCATTTCTGTCCTGGCTGGTCCAGAGGAGGCATGATGAT
ATATTTTTATCTTGTGCAATGTAACATCAGAGATTTTGAGACACGGGCCAGAGCTGC
