>Addgene plasmid #69296 | pYPQ144 | addgene partial sequence | sequence record 123923 | T3 5'-GCAATTAACCCTCACTAAAGG-3'
TCGAGGGGGGGCCCGGTACCCAATTCGCCCTATAGTGAGTCGTATTACGCGCGCTCACTGGCCGTCGTTT
TACAACGTCGTGACTGGGAAAACCCTGGCGTTACCCAACTTAATCGCCTTGCAGCACATCCCCCTTTCGC
CAGCTGGCGTAATAGCGAAGAGGCCCGCACCGATCGCCCTTCCCAACAGTTGCGCAGCCTGAATGGCGAA
TGGGACGCGCCCTGTAGCGGCGCCGGTCTCGATAGCCACCACTTGGGGATCCTGCGTTATCTAGAGGGAA
CGCCATGGGGCAACTTTTGTATACAAAGTTGGCATTATAAAAAAGCATTGCTCATCAATTTGTTGCAACG
AACAGGTCACTATCAGT
