>Addgene plasmid #69296 | pYPQ144 | addgene partial sequence | sequence record 123926 | pBR322ori-3 5'-tttgtttgcaagcagcagat-3'
AGAAGATCCTTTGATCTTTTCTACGGGGTCTGACGCTCAGTGGAACGACGCGTAACTCACGTTAAGGGAT
TTTGGTCATGGGTGGCTCGAGGGTTATTTGCCGACTACCTTGGTGATCTCGCCTTTCACGTAGTGGACAA
ATTCTTCCAACTGATCTGCGCGCGAGGCCAAGCGATCTTCTTCTTGTCCAAGATAAGCCTGTCTAGCTTC
AAGTATGACGGGCTGATACTGGGCCGGCAGGCGCTCCATTGCCCAGTCGGCAGCGACATCCTTCGGCGCG
ATTTTGCCGGTTACTGCGCTGTACCAAATGCGGGACAACGTAAGCACTACATTTCGCTCATCGCCAGCCC
AGTCGGGCGGCGAGTTCCATAGCGTTAAGGTTTCATTTAGCGCCTCAAATAGATCCTGTTCAGGAACCGG
ATCAAAGAGTTCCTCCGCCGCTGGACCTACCAAGGCAACGCTATGTTCTCTTGCTTTTGTCAGCAAGATA
GCCAGATCAATGTCGATCGTGGCTGGCTCGAAGATACCTGCAAGAATGTCATTGCGCTGCCATTCTCCAA
ATTGCAGTTCGCGCTTAGCTGGATAACGCCACGGAATGATGTCGTCGTGCACAACAATGGTGACTTCTAC
AGCGCGGAGAATCTCGCTCTCTCCAGGGGAAGCCGAAGTTTCCAAAAGGTCGTTGATCAAAGCTCGCCGC
GTTGTTTCATCAAGCCTTACGGTCACCGTAACCAGCAAATCAATATCACTGTGTGGCTTCAGGCCGCCAT
CCACTGCGGAGCCGTACAAATGTACGGCCAGCAACGTCGGTTCGAGATGGCGCTCGATGACGCCAACTAC
CTCTGATAGTTGAGTCGATACTTCGGCGATCACCGCTTCCCTCATGATGTTTAACTTTGTTTTAGGGCGA
CTGCCCTGCTGCGTAACATCGTTGCTGCTCCATAACATCAAACATCGACCCACGGCGTAACGCGCTTGCT
GCTTGGATGCCCGAGGCATAGACTGTACCCCAAAAAAACAGTCATAACAAGCCATGAAAACCGCCACTGC
GCCGTTACCACCGCTGCGTTCGGTCAAGGTTCTGGACCAGTTGCGTGAGCGCATACGCTACTTGCATTA
